>Addgene plasmid #77609 | MAP4K1 gRNA (BRDN0001145765) | addgene full sequence | sequence record 188096 | Addgene Assembled Sequence
CCCGGGTGCAAAGATGGATAAAGTTTTAAACAGAGAGGAATCTTTGCAGCTAATGGACCTTCTAGGTCTT
GAAAGGAGTGGGAATTGGCTCCGGTGCCCGTCAGTGGGCAGAGCGCACATCGCCCACAGTCCCCGAGAAG
TTGGGGGGAGGGGTCGGCAATTGATCCGGTGCCTAGAGAAGGTGGCGCGGGGTAAACTGGGAAAGTGATG
TCGTGTACTGGCTCCGCCTTTTTCCCGAGGGTGGGGGAGAACCGTATATAAGTGCAGTAGTCGCCGTGAA
CGTTCTTTTTCGCAACGGGTTTGCCGCCAGAACACAGGTAAGTGCCGTGTGTGGTTCCCGCGGGCCTGGC
CTCTTTACGGGTTATGGCCCTTGCGTGCCTTGAATTACTTCCACCTGGCTGCAGTACGTGATTCTTGATC
CCGAGCTTCGGGTTGGAAGTGGGTGGGAGAGTTCGAGGCCTTGCGCTTAAGGAGCCCCTTCGCCTCGTGC
TTGAGTTGAGGCCTGGCCTGGGCGCTGGGGCCGCCGCGTGCGAATCTGGTGGCACCTTCGCGCCTGTCTC
GCTGCTTTCGATAAGTCTCTAGCCATTTAAAATTTTTGATGACCTGCTGCGACGCTTTTTTTCTGGCAAG
ATAGTCTTGTAAATGCGGGCCAAGATCTGCACACTGGTATTTCGGTTTTTGGGGCCGCGGGCGGCGACGG
GGCCCGTGCGTCCCAGCGCACATGTTCGGCGAGGCGGGGCCTGCGAGCGCGGCCACCGAGAATCGGACGG
GGGTAGTCTCAAGCTGGCCGGCCTGCTCTGGTGCCTGGCCTCGCGCCGCCGTGTATCGCCCCGCCCTGGG
CGGCAAGGCTGGCCCGGTCGGCACCAGTTGCGTGAGCGGAAAGATGGCCGCTTCCCGGCCCTGCTGCAGG
GAGCTCAAAATGGAGGACGCGGCGCTCGGGAGAGCGGGCGGGTGAGTCACCCACACAAAGGAAAAGGGCC
TTTCCGTCCTCAGCCGTCGCTTCATGTGACTCCACGGAGTACCGGGCGCCGTCCAGGCACCTCGATTAGT
TCTCGAGCTTTTGGAGTACGTCGTCTTTAGGTTGGGGGGAGGGGTTTTATGCGATGGAGTTTCCCCACAC
TGAGTGGGTGGAGACTGAAGTTAGGCCAGCTTGGCACTTGATGTAATTCTCCTTGGAATTTGCCCTTTTT
GAGTTTGGATCTTGGTTCATTCTCAAGCCTCAGACAGTGGTTCAAAGTTTTTTTCTTCCATTTCAGGTGT
CGTGACGTACGGCCACCATGACCGAGTACAAGCCCACGGTGCGCCTCGCCACCCGCGACGACGTCCCCAG
GGCCGTACGCACCCTCGCCGCCGCGTTCGCCGACTACCCCGCCACGCGCCACACCGTCGATCCGGACCGC
CACATCGAGCGGGTCACCGAGCTGCAAGAACTCTTCCTCACGCGCGTCGGGCTCGACATCGGCAAGGTGT
GGGTCGCGGACGACGGCGCCGCCGTGGCGGTCTGGACCACGCCGGAGAGCGTCGAAGCGGGGGCGGTGTT
CGCCGAGATCGGCCCGCGCATGGCCGAGTTGAGCGGTTCCCGGCTGGCCGCGCAGCAACAGATGGAAGGC
CTCCTGGCGCCGCACCGGCCCAAGGAGCCCGCGTGGTTCCTGGCCACCGTCGGAGTCTCGCCCGACCACC
AGGGCAAGGGTCTGGGCAGCGCCGTCGTGCTCCCCGGAGTGGAGGCGGCCGAGCGCGCCGGGGTGCCCGC
CTTCCTGGAGACCTCCGCGCCCCGCAACCTCCCCTTCTACGAGCGGCTCGGCTTCACCGTCACCGCCGAC
GTCGAGGTGCCCGAAGGACCGCGCACCTGGTGCATGACCCGCAAGCCCGGTGCCTGAACGCGTTAAGTCG
ACAATCAACCTCTGGATTACAAAATTTGTGAAAGATTGACTGGTATTCTTAACTATGTTGCTCCTTTTAC
GCTATGTGGATACGCTGCTTTAATGCCTTTGTATCATGCTATTGCTTCCCGTATGGCTTTCATTTTCTCC
TCCTTGTATAAATCCTGGTTGCTGTCTCTTTATGAGGAGTTGTGGCCCGTTGTCAGGCAACGTGGCGTGG
TGTGCACTGTGTTTGCTGACGCAACCCCCACTGGTTGGGGCATTGCCACCACCTGTCAGCTCCTTTCCGG
GACTTTCGCTTTCCCCCTCCCTATTGCCACGGCGGAACTCATCGCCGCCTGCCTTGCCCGCTGCTGGACA
GGGGCTCGGCTGTTGGGCACTGACAATTCCGTGGTGTTGTCGGGGAAATCATCGTCCTTTCCTTGGCTGC
TCGCCTGTGTTGCCACCTGGATTCTGCGCGGGACGTCCTTCTGCTACGTCCCTTCGGCCCTCAATCCAGC
GGACCTTCCTTCCCGCGGCCTGCTGCCGGCTCTGCGGCCTCTTCCGCGTCTTCGCCTTCGCCCTCAGACG
AGTCGGATCTCCCTTTGGGCCGCCTCCCCGCGTCGACTTTAAGACCAATGACTTACAAGGCAGCTGTAGA
TCTTAGCCACTTTTTAAAAGAAAAGGGGGGACTGGAAGGGCTAATTCACTCCCAACGAAGACAAGATCTG
CTTTTTGCTTGTACTGGGTCTCTCTGGTTAGACCAGATCTGAGCCTGGGAGCTCTCTGGCTAACTAGGGA
ACCCACTGCTTAAGCCTCAATAAAGCTTGCCTTGAGTGCTTCAAGTAGTGTGTGCCCGTCTGTTGTGTGA
CTCTGGTAACTAGAGATCCCTCAGACCCTTTTAGTCAGTGTGGAAAATCTCTAGCAGTACGTATAGTAGT
TCATGTCATCTTATTATTCAGTATTTATAACTTGCAAAGAAATGAATATCAGAGAGTGAGAGGAACTTGT
TTATTGCAGCTTATAATGGTTACAAATAAAGCAATAGCATCACAAATTTCACAAATAAAGCATTTTTTTC
ACTGCATTCTAGTTGTGGTTTGTCCAAACTCATCAATGTATCTTATCATGTCTGGCTCTAGCTATCCCGC
CCCTAACTCCGCCCATCCCGCCCCTAACTCCGCCCAGTTCCGCCCATTCTCCGCCCCATGGCTGACTAAT
TTTTTTTATTTATGCAGAGGCCGAGGCCGCCTCGGCCTCTGAGCTATTCCAGAAGTAGTGAGGAGGCTTT
TTTGGAGGCCTAGGGACGTACCCAATTCGCCCTATAGTGAGTCGTATTACGCGCGCTCACTGGCCGTCGT
TTTACAACGTCGTGACTGGGAAAACCCTGGCGTTACCCAACTTAATCGCCTTGCAGCACATCCCCCTTTC
GCCAGCTGGCGTAATAGCGAAGAGGCCCGCACCGATCGCCCTTCCCAACAGTTGCGCAGCCTGAATGGCG
AATGGG
[124 nt withheld, positions 3367-3490]
C
[91 nt withheld, positions 3492-3582]
A
[49 nt withheld, positions 3584-3632]
CCTTTGACGTTGGAGTCCACGTTCTTT
[37 nt withheld, positions 3660-3696]
ACCCTATCTCGGTCTATTCTTTTGATTTATAAGGGATTTTGCCGATTTCGGCCTATTGGTTAAAAAATGA
GCTGATTTAACAAAAATTTAACGCGAATTTTAACAAAATATTAACGCTTACAATTTAGGTGGCACTTTTC
GGGGAAATGTGCGCGGAACCCCTATTTGTTTATTTTTCTAAATACATTCAAATATGTATCCGCTCATGAG
ACAATAACCCTGATAAATGCTTCAATAATATTGAAAAAGGAAGAGTATGAGTATTCAACATTTCCGTGTC
GCCCTTATTCCCTTTTTTGCGGCATTTTGCCTTCCTGTTTTTGCTCACCCAGAAACGCTGGTGAAAGTAA
AAGATGCTGAAGATCAGTTGGGTGCACGAGTGGGTTACATCGAACTGGATCTCAACAGCGGTAAGATCCT
TGAGAGTTTTCGCCCCGAAGAACGTTTTCCAATGATGAGCACTTTTAAAGTTCTGCTATGTGGCGCGGTA
TTATCCCGTATTGACGCCGGGCAAGAGCAACTCGGTCGCCGCATACACTATTCTCAGAATGACTTGGTTG
AGTACTCACCAGTCACAGAAAAGCATCTTACGGATGGCATGACAGTAAGAGAATTATGCAGTGCTGCCAT
AACCATGAGTGATAACACTGCGGCCAACTTACTTCTGACAACGATCGGAGGACCGAAGGAGCTAACCGCT
TTTTTGCACAACATGGGGGATCATGTAACTCGCCTTGATCGTTGGGAACCGGAGCTGAATGAAGCCATAC
CAAACGACGAGCGTGACACCACGATGCCTGTAGCAATGGCAACAACGTTGCGCAAACTATTAACTGGCGA
ACTACTTACTCTAGCTTCCCGGCAACAATTAATAGACTGGATGGAGGCGGATAAAGTTGCAGGACCACTT
CTGCGCTCGGCCCTTCCGGCTGGCTGGTTTATTGCTGATAAATCTGGAGCCGGTGAGCGTGGGTCTCGCG
GTATCATTGCAGCACTGGGGCCAGATGGTAAGCCCTCCCGTATCGTAGTTATCTACACGACGGGGAGTCA
GGCAACTATGGATGAACGAAATAGACAGATCGCTGAGATAGGTGCCTCACTGATTAAGCATTGGTAACTG
TCAGACCAAGTTTACTCATATATACTTTAGATTGATTTAAAACTTCATTTTTAATTTAAAAGGATCTAGG
TGAAGATCCTTTTTGATAATCTCATGACCAAAATCCCTTAACGTGAGTTTTCGTTCCACTGAGCGTCAGA
CCCCGTAGAAAAGATCAAAGGATCTTCTTGAGATCCTTTTTTTCTGCGCGTAATCTGCTGCTTGCAAACA
AAAAAACCACCGCTACCAGCGGTGGTTTGTTTGCCGGATCAAGAGCTACCAACTCTTTTTCCGAAGGTAA
CTGGCTTCAGCAGAGCGCAGATACCAAATACTGTTCTTCTAGTGTAGCCGTAGTTAGGCCACCACTTCAA
GAACTCTGTAGCACCGCCTACATACCTCGCTCTGCTAATCCTGTTACCAGTGGCTGCTGCCAGTGGCGAT
AAGTCGTGTCTTACCGGGTTGGACTCAAGACGATAGTTACCGGATAAGGCGCAGCGGTCGGGCTGAACGG
GGGGTTCGTGCACACAGCCCAGCTTGGAGCGAACGACCTACACCGAACTGAGATACCTACAGCGTGAGCT
ATGAGAAAGCGCCACGCTTCCCGAAGGGAGAAAGGCGGACAGGTATCCGGTAAGCGGCAGGGTCGGAACA
GGAGAGCGCACGAGGGAGCTTCCAGGGGGAAACGCCTGGTATCTTTATAGTCCTGTCGGGTTTCGCCACC
TCTGACTTGAGCGTCGATTTTTGTGATGCTCGTCAGGGGGGCGGAGCCTATGGAAAAACGCCAGCAACGC
GGCCTTTTTACGGTTCCTGGCCTTTTGCTGGCCTTTTGCTCACATGTTCTTTCCTGCGTTATCCCCTGAT
TCTGTGGATAACCGTATTACCGCCTTTGAGTGAGCTGATACCGCTCGCCGCAGCCGAACGACCGAGCGCA
GCGAGTCAGTGAGCGAGGAAGCGGAAGAGCGCCCAATACGCAAACCGCCTCTCCCCGCGCGTTGGCCGAT
TCATTAATGCAGCTGGCACGACAGGTTTCCCGACTGGAAAGCGGGCAGTGAGCGCAACGCAATTAATGTG
AGTTAGCTCACTCATTAGGCACCCCAGGCTTTACACTTTATGCTTCCGGCTCGTATGTTGTGTGGAATTG
TGAGCGGATAACAATTTCACACAGGAAACAGCTATGACCATGATTACGCCAAGCGCGCAATTAACCCTCA
CTAAAGGGAACAAAAGCTGGAGCTGCAAGCTTAATGTAGTCTTATGCAATACTCTTGTAGTCTTGCAACA
TGGTAACGATGAGTTAGCAACATGCCTTACAAGGAGAGAAAAAGCACCGTGCATGCCGATTGGTGGAAGT
AAGGTGGTACGATCGTGCCTTATTAGGAAGGCAACAGACGGGTCTGACATGGATTGGACGAACCACTGAA
TTGCCGCATTGCAGAGATATTGTATTTAAGTGCCTAGCTCGATACATAAACGGGTCTCTCTGGTTAGACC
AGATCTGAGCCTGGGAGCTCTCTGGCTAACTAGGGAACCCACTGCTTAAGCCTCAATAAAGCTTGCCTTG
AGTGCTTCAAGTAGTGTGTGCCCGTCTGTTGTGTGACTCTGGTAACTAGAGATCCCTCAGACCCTTTTAG
TCAGTGTGGAAAATCTCTAGCAGTGGCGCCCGAACAGGGACTTGAAAGCGAAAGGGAAACCAGAGGAGCT
CTCTCGACGCAGGACTCGGCTTGCTGAAGCGCGCACGGCAAGAGGCGAGGGGCGGCGACTGGTGAGTACG
CCAAAAATTTTGACTAGCGGAGGCTAGAAGGAGAGAGATGGGTGCGAGAGCGTCAGTATTAAGCGGGGGA
GAATTAGATCGCGATGGGAAAAAATTCGGTTAAGGCCAGGGGGAAAGAAAAAATATAAATTAAAACATAT
AGTATGGGCAAGCAGGGAGCTAGAACGATTCGCAGTTAATCCTGGCCTGTTAGAAACATCAGAAGGCTGT
AGACAAATACTGGGACAGCTACAACCATCCCTTCAGACAGGATCAGAAGAACTTAGATCATTATATAATA
CAGTAGCAACCCTCTATTGTGTGCATCAAAGGATAGAGATAAAAGACACCAAGGAAGCTTTAGACAAGAT
AGAGGAAGAGCAAAACAAAAGTAAGACCACCGCACAGCAAGCGGCCGCTGATCTTCAGACCTGGAGGAGG
AGATATGAGGGACAATTGGAGAAGTGAATTATATAAATATAAAGTAGTAAAAATTGAACCATTAGGAGTA
GCACCCACCAAGGCAAAGAGAAGAGTGGTGCAGAGAGAAAAAAGAGCAGTGGGAATAGGAGCTTTGTTCC
TTGGGTTCTTGGGAGCAGCAGGAAGCACTATGGGCGCAGCGTCAATGACGCTGACGGTACAGGCCAGACA
ATTATTGTCTGGTATAGTGCAGCAGCAGAACAATTTGCTGAGGGCTATTGAGGCGCAACAGCATCTGTTG
CAACTCACAGTCTGGGGCATCAAGCAGCTCCAGGCAAGAATCCTGGCTGTGGAAAGATACCTAAAGGATC
AACAGCTCCTGGGGATTTGGGGTTGCTCTGGAAAACTCATTTGCACCACTGCTGTGCCTTGGAATGCTAG
TTGGAGTAATAAATCTCTGGAACAGATTTGGAATCACACGACCTGGATGGAGTGGGACAGAGAAATTAAC
AATTACACAAGCTTAATACACTCCTTAATTGAAGAATCGCAAAACCAGCAAGAAAAGAATGAACAAGAAT
TATTGGAATTAGATAAATGGGCAAGTTTGTGGAATTGGTTTAACATAACAAATTGGCTGTGGTATATAAA
ATTATTCATAATGATAGTAGGAGGCTTGGTAGGTTTAAGAATAGTTTTTGCTGTACTTTCTATAGTGAAT
AGAGTTAGGCAGGGATATTCACCATTATCGTTTCAGACCCACCTCCCAACCCCGAGGGGACCCAGAGAGG
GCCTATTTCCCATGATTCCTTCATATTTGCATATACGATACAAGGCTGTTAGAGAGATAATTAGAATTAA
TTTGACTGTAAACACAAAGATATTAGTACAAAATACGTGACGTAGAAAGTAATAATTTCTTGGGTAGTTT
GCAGTTTTAAAATTATGTTTTAAAATGGACTATCATATGCTTACCGTAACTTGAAAGTATTTCGATTTCT
TGGCTTTATATATCTTGTGGAAAGGACGAAACACCGAGGGTGTCCCAATGAAAGAGGTTTTAGAGCTAGA
AATAGCAAGTTAAAATAAGGCTAGTCCGTTATCAACTTGAAAAAGTGGCACCGAGTCGGTGCTTTTTTAA
GCTTGGCGTAACTAGATCTTGAGACAAATGGCAGTATTCATCCACAATTTTAAAAGAAAAGGGGGGATTG
GGGGGTACAGTGCAGGGGAAAGAATAGTAGACATAATAGCAACAGACATACAAACTAAAGAATTACAAAA
ACAAATTACAAAAATTCAAAATTTTCGGGTTTATTACAGGGACAGCAGAGATCCACTTTGGCGCCGGCTC
GAGGGGG
Features (pLannotate 1.2.2; 29 found; start..end, strand, type, name):
     14..80      +  CDS            small t antigen (fragment): SV40 (simian virus 40) small t antigen
    106..317     +  promoter       EF-1α core promoter: core promoter for human elongation factor EF-1α
    318..1256    +  intron         EF-1α intron A: intron upstream of the start codon of human EF-1α
   1278..1877    +  CDS            PuroR (fragment): puromycin N-acetyltransferase; pac from Streptomyces; confers resistance to puromycin
   1893..2481    +  misc_feature   WPRE: woodchuck hepatitis virus posttranscriptional regulatory element
   2532..2551    +  misc_feature   cPPT/CTS (fragment): central polypurine tract and central termination sequence of HIV-1
   2553..2786    +  LTR            3' LTR (ΔU3): self-inactivating 3' long terminal repeat (LTR) from HIV-1
   2864..2985    +  polyA_signal   SV40 poly(A) signal: SV40 polyadenylation signal
   3025..3160    +  rep_origin     SV40 ori: SV40 origin of replication
   3181..3199    -  promoter       T7 promoter: promoter for bacteriophage T7 RNA polymerase
   3207..3362    +  CDS            lacZα (fragment): LacZα fragment of β-galactosidase; lacZ fragment
   3367..3795    +  rep_origin     f1 ori (sequence partly withheld): f1 bacteriophage origin of replication; arrow indicates direction of (+) strand synthesis
   3848..3952    +  promoter       AmpR promoter: bla
   3953..4813    +  CDS            AmpR: β-lactamase; bla; confers resistance to ampicillin, carbenicillin, and related antibiotics
   4984..5572    +  rep_origin     ori: high-copy-number ColE1/pMB1/pBR322/pUC origin of replication
   5755..5847    +  CDS            lacI (fragment): lac repressor; lacI; The lac repressor binds to the lac operator to inhibit transcription in E. coli. This inhibition can be relieved by adding lactose or isopropyl-β-D-thiogalactopyranoside (IPTG).
   5860..5881    +  protein_bind   CAP binding site: CAP binding activates transcription in the presence of cAMP. E. coli catabolite activator protein
   5896..5926    +  promoter       lac promoter: promoter for the E. coli lac operon
   5934..5950    +  protein_bind   lac operator: The lac repressor binds to the lac operator to inhibit transcription in E. coli. This inhibition can be relieved by adding lactose or isopropyl-β-D-thiogalactopyranoside (IPTG). lac repressor encoded by lacI
   5995..6013    +  promoter       T3 promoter: promoter for bacteriophage T3 RNA polymerase
   6041..6267    +  promoter       RSV promoter: Rous sarcoma virus enhancer/promoter
   6268..6448    +  LTR            5' LTR (truncated): truncated 5' long terminal repeat (LTR) from HIV-1
   6495..6620    +  misc_feature   HIV-1 Ψ: packaging signal of human immunodeficiency virus type 1
   6604..6967    +  CDS            HIV-1 gag (fragment): gag protein from human immunodeficiency virus 1; gag
   7113..7346    +  misc_feature   RRE: The Rev response element (RRE) of HIV-1 allows for Rev-dependent mRNA export from the nucleus to the cytoplasm.
   7723..7749    +  CDS            Rev (fragment): human immunodeficiency virus 1 (HIV-1) Rev protein; rev; enhances nuclear export of unspliced and incompletely spliced viral mRNAs
   7753..7993    +  promoter       U6 promoter: RNA polymerase III promoter for human U6 snRNA
   8023..8098    +  misc_RNA       gRNA scaffold: guide RNA scaffold for the Streptococcus pyogenes CRISPR/Cas9 system
   8154..8271    +  misc_feature   cPPT/CTS: central polypurine tract and central termination sequence of HIV-1
