[The description below was written by a language model from this plasmid's Addgene catalogue record and pLannotate feature annotations shown in this document.]
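Description:
MAP4K1 gRNA (BRDN0001145765) is a third-generation lentiviral guide RNA plasmid built on the lentiGuide-Puro backbone and designed to target human MAP4K1 (also known as HPK1) for CRISPR-Cas9 editing in mammalian cells. It is propagated in E. coli as a high-copy plasmid through a ColE1/pUC-type origin with ampicillin selection from the β-lactamase gene. An f1 origin, an SV40 origin and remnants of lac and phage promoter sequences are also annotated in the backbone.

The viral genome is driven by an RSV promoter fused to a truncated HIV-1 5' LTR, which makes packaging Tat-independent. It is followed by the Ψ packaging signal with a partial gag sequence, the Rev response element for Rev-dependent nuclear export, and a central polypurine tract that aids nuclear import. It ends in a ΔU3 self-inactivating 3' LTR with a downstream SV40 polyadenylation signal.

Within this frame, a human U6 RNA polymerase III promoter expresses the MAP4K1-specific spacer joined to the Streptococcus pyogenes guide RNA scaffold. A separate EF-1α promoter with its intron A drives puromycin N-acetyltransferase for selection of transduced cells, and a WPRE downstream enhances transcript expression.

The plasmid carries no Cas9, so it must be paired with a separate Cas9 lentivector or used in cells that already express the nuclease. The guide was designed against two MAP4K1 reference transcripts and belongs to a human kinome guide collection associated with work on optimised sgRNA design rules. It is typically used for knockout of this kinase in individual or arrayed loss-of-function experiments.
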