Addgene plasmid #77609: MAP4K1 gRNA (BRDN0001145765)
Purpose: 3rd generation lentiviral gRNA plasmid targeting human MAP4K1
Depositing lab: John Doench & David Root. Depositing organization: Broad Institute. Publication: Optimized sgRNA design to maximize activity and minimize off-target effects of CRISPR-Cas9. Doench JG, Fusi N, Sullender M, Hegde M, Vaimberg EW, Donovan KF, Smith I, Tothova Z, Wilen C, Orchard R, Virgin HW, Listgarten J, Root DE. Nat Biotechnol. 2016 Jan 18. doi: 10.1038/nbt.3437. PubMed 26780180.
Backbone
  Vector backbone: lentiGuide-Puro
  Backbone manufacturer: Zhang Lab (Addgene plasmid # 52963)
  Vector type: Mammalian Expression, Lentiviral, CRISPR
  Selectable markers: Puromycin
Growth in bacteria
  Bacterial resistance: Ampicillin, 100 μg/mL
  Growth temperature: 37°C
  Growth strain: DH5alpha
  Copy number: High Copy
Gene/Insert
  Gene/Insert name: MAP4K1 (alt names: MAP4K1; NM_001042600.2)
  gRNA/shRNA sequence: AGGGTGTCCCAATGAAAGAG
  Species: H. sapiens (human)
  Entrez Gene: MAP4K1 (a.k.a. HPK1)
  Promoter: hU6
  Cloning method: Unknown
  Sequencing primers: 5′ U6-F; 3′ pS2-R
Terms and licenses: Academic/Nonprofit Terms; Industry Terms: Not Available to Industry
Depositor comments: The gRNA was designed to target the following Genbank reference sequence(s): NM_001042600.2,NM_007181.5. Note that this plasmid does NOT contain Cas9. It should be used in conjunction with lentiCas9-Blast (Addgene #52962) or otherwise with cell lines already expressing Cas9. Browse the full kinome gRNA library at http://www.addgene.org/pooled-library/broadgpp-human-kinome/ or visit http://www.broadinstitute.org/rnai/public/ for detailed protocols and information.
How to cite: MAP4K1 gRNA (BRDN0001145765) was a gift from John Doench & David Root (Addgene plasmid # 77609 ; http://n2t.net/addgene:77609 ; RRID:Addgene_77609)
