>Addgene plasmid #77609 | MAP4K1 gRNA (BRDN0001145765) | depositor partial sequence | sequence record 145069 | Target Sequence
AGGGTGTCCCAATGAAAGAG
