>Addgene plasmid #77609 | MAP4K1 gRNA (BRDN0001145765) | addgene partial sequence | sequence record 188095 | hU6-F
TAGAAAGTAATAATTTCTTGGGTAGTTTGCAGTTTTAAAATTATGTTTTAAAATGGACTATCATATGCTT
ACCGTAACTTGAAAGTATTTCGATTTCTTGGCTTTATATATCTTGTGGAAAGGACGAAACACCGAGGGTG
TCCCAATGAAAGAGGTTTTAGAGCTAGAAATAGCAAGTTAAAATAAGGCTAGTCCGTTATCAACTTGAAA
AAGTGGCACCGAGTCGGTGCTTTTTTAAGCTTGGCGTAACTAGATCTTGAGACAAATGGCAGTATTCATC
CACAATTTTAAAAGAAAAGGGGGGATTGGGGGGTACAGTGCAGGGGAAAGAATAGTAGACATAATAGCAA
CAGACATACAAACTAAAGAATTACAAAAACAAATTACAAAAATTCAAAATTTTCGGGTTTATTACAGGGA
CAGCAGAGATCCACTTTGGCGCCGGCTCGAGGGGGCCCGGGTGCAAAGATGGATAAAGTTTTAAACAGAG
AGGAATCTTTGCAGCTAATGGACCTTCTAGGTCTTGAAAGGAGTGGGAATTGGCTCCGGTGCCCGTCAGT
GGGCAGAGCG
